Addgene plasmid #185453: pET21a(+)_co_L-HicDH
Purpose: CDS of L-HicDH codon optimized for expression in Synechocystis sp. PCC 6803 in pET21a(+).
Depositing lab: Wolfgang Kroutil. Depositing organization: Universitaet Graz. Publication: Expression and activity of heterologous hydroxyisocaproate dehydrogenases in Synechocystis sp. PCC 6803 DeltahoxYH. Jurkas V, Winkler CK, Poschenrieder S, Oliveira P, Pacheco CC, Ferreira EA, Weissensteiner F, De Santis P, Kara S, Kourist R, Tamagnini P, Kroutil W. Eng Microbiol. 2021 Nov 26;2(1):100008. doi: 10.1016/j.engmic.2021.100008. eCollection 2022 Mar. PubMed 39628613.
Backbone
  Vector backbone: pET21a(+)
  Backbone size w/o insert (bp): 5367
  Total vector size (bp): 6297
  Vector type: Bacterial Expression
Growth in bacteria
  Bacterial resistance: Ampicillin, 100 μg/mL
  Growth temperature: Room Temperature
  Growth strain: NEB Stable
  Growth instructions: see additional file or original article
  Copy number: High Copy
Gene/Insert
  Gene/Insert name: L-HicDH from Lactobacillus confusus DSM 20196 (alt name: hydroxyisocaproate dehydrogenase from Lactobacillus confusus DSM 20196)
  Species: Lactobacillus confusus DSM 20196
  Insert size (bp): 957
  GenBank ID: M31425
  Promoter: T7
  Cloning method: Restriction Enzyme; 5′ cloning site NdeI (not destroyed); 3′ cloning site Xhol (not destroyed)
  Sequencing primers: 5′ TAATACGACTCACTATAGGG; 3′ TGCTAGTTATTGCTCAGCGG
Terms and licenses: Academic/Nonprofit Terms; Industry Terms: Not Available to Industry
How to cite: pET21a(+)_co_L-HicDH was a gift from Wolfgang Kroutil (Addgene plasmid # 185453 ; http://n2t.net/addgene:185453 ; RRID:Addgene_185453)
