[The description below was written by a language model from this plasmid's Addgene catalogue record and pLannotate feature annotations shown in this document.]
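Description:
pET21a(+)_co_L-HicDH is a bacterial expression plasmid of about 6.3 kb built on the pET21a(+) backbone. It carries the coding sequence for L-hydroxyisocaproate dehydrogenase (L-HicDH) from Lactobacillus confusus DSM 20196 (now Weissella confusa). This enzyme stereospecifically and reversibly interconverts 2-ketocarboxylic acids and L-2-hydroxycarboxylic acids, with medium-chain 2-ketoacids as its preferred substrates. The gene was codon optimized for Synechocystis sp. PCC 6803 rather than for E. coli and was inserted between the NdeI and XhoI sites, both of which are retained.

Expression follows the standard pET arrangement. A T7 promoter with an adjacent lac operator and the T7 gene 10 ribosome binding site drives the open reading frame, and a T7 terminator lies downstream. The plasmid's own lacI gene supplies repressor, so transcription depends on a host that provides T7 RNA polymerase and is induced with IPTG. A short histidine-tag sequence sits just after the XhoI junction, consistent with the C-terminal His tag of pET21a, although the record does not say explicitly whether the insert is read through into it. The small SET1 and tetracycline-resistance fragments in the annotation are partial matches within the backbone, not functional elements.

The plasmid replicates from a pBR322/ColE1-type origin accompanied by rop and bom. It also has an f1 origin for single-stranded DNA production and is selected with ampicillin through the bla gene. The associated work concerns heterologous hydroxyisocaproate dehydrogenases in Synechocystis. This construct presumably serves for E. coli production of the enzyme or as a source of the codon-optimized gene, though the record does not state either use.
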