Features (pLannotate 1.2.2; 19 found; start..end, strand, type, name):
    293..881     -  rep_origin     ori: high-copy-number ColE1/pMB1/pBR322/pUC origin of replication
   1052..1912    -  CDS            AmpR: β-lactamase; bla; confers resistance to ampicillin, carbenicillin, and related antibiotics
   1913..2017    -  promoter       AmpR promoter: bla
   2070..2498    -  rep_origin     f1 ori (sequence partly withheld): f1 bacteriophage origin of replication; arrow indicates direction of (+) strand synthesis
   2535..2582    -  terminator     T7 terminator: transcription terminator for bacteriophage T7 RNA polymerase
   2590..2639    -  CDS            SET1 (fragment): solubility-enhancement tag derived from T7 phage gene 10B
   2649..2666    -  CDS            9xHis (fragment): 9xHis affinity tag
   2673..3602    -  CDS            DHL2_WEICO: Experimental evidence at protein level: Swiss-Prot protein existence level 1. Catalyzes the NADP dependent reversible and stereospecific interconversion between 2-ketocarboxylic acids and L-2-hydroxy- carboxylic acids. 2-ketoacids with medium chain length (five to six C- atoms) are the best substrates. From Weissella confusa (Lactobacillus confusus).
   3610..3632    -  RBS            RBS: efficient ribosome binding site from bacteriophage T7 gene 10 (Olins and Rangwala, 1989)
   3647..3671    -  protein_bind   lac operator: The lac repressor binds to the lac operator to inhibit transcription in E. coli. This inhibition can be relieved by adding lactose or isopropyl-β-D-thiogalactopyranoside (IPTG). lac repressor encoded by lacI
   3672..3690    -  promoter       T7 promoter: promoter for bacteriophage T7 RNA polymerase
   3712..3991    +  CDS            TcR (fragment): tetracycline efflux protein; tet; confers resistance to tetracycline
   3999..4076    +  promoter       lacI promoter: lacI
   4077..5159    +  CDS            lacI: lac repressor; lacI; The lac repressor binds to the lac operator to inhibit transcription in E. coli. This inhibition can be relieved by adding lactose or isopropyl-β-D-thiogalactopyranoside (IPTG).
   5172..5193    +  protein_bind   CAP binding site: CAP binding activates transcription in the presence of cAMP. E. coli catabolite activator protein
   5208..5499    +  CDS            TcR (fragment): tetracycline efflux protein; tet; confers resistance to tetracycline
   5571..5951    -  CDS            YPB1_ECOLX: Protein predicted: Swiss-Prot protein existence level 4. From Escherichia coli.
   5968..6159    +  CDS            rop: Rop protein, which maintains plasmids at low copy number; rop
   6261..107     +  misc_feature   bom (across the origin): basis of mobility region from pBR322
>Addgene plasmid #185453 | pET21a(+)_co_L-HicDH | addgene full sequence | sequence record 367935 | Addgene NGS Result
AGTGTATACTGGCTTAACTATGCGGCATCAGAGCAGATTGTACTGAGAGTGCACCATTGCGGTGTGAAAT
ACCGCACAGATGCGTAAGGAGAAAATACCGCATCAGGCGCTCTTCCGCTTCCTCGCTCACTGACTCGCTG
CGCTCGGTCGTTCGGCTGCGGCGAGCGGTATCAGCTCACTCAAAGGCGGTAATACGGTTATCCACAGAAT
CAGGGGATAACGCAGGAAAGAACATGTGAGCAAAAGGCCAGCAAAAGGCCAGGAACCGTAAAAAGGCCGC
GTTGCTGGCGTTTTTCCATAGGCTCCGCCCCCCTGACGAGCATCACAAAAATCGACGCTCAAGTCAGAGG
TGGCGAAACCCGACAGGACTATAAAGATACCAGGCGTTTCCCCCTGGAAGCTCCCTCGTGCGCTCTCCTG
TTCCGACCCTGCCGCTTACCGGATACCTGTCCGCCTTTCTCCCTTCGGGAAGCGTGGCGCTTTCTCATAG
CTCACGCTGTAGGTATCTCAGTTCGGTGTAGGTCGTTCGCTCCAAGCTGGGCTGTGTGCACGAACCCCCC
GTTCAGCCCGACCGCTGCGCCTTATCCGGTAACTATCGTCTTGAGTCCAACCCGGTAAGACACGACTTAT
CGCCACTGGCAGCAGCCACTGGTAACAGGATTAGCAGAGCGAGGTATGTAGGCGGTGCTACAGAGTTCTT
GAAGTGGTGGCCTAACTACGGCTACACTAGAAGGACAGTATTTGGTATCTGCGCTCTGCTGAAGCCAGTT
ACCTTCGGAAAAAGAGTTGGTAGCTCTTGATCCGGCAAACAAACCACCGCTGGTAGCGGTGGTTTTTTTG
TTTGCAAGCAGCAGATTACGCGCAGAAAAAAAGGATCTCAAGAAGATCCTTTGATCTTTTCTACGGGGTC
TGACGCTCAGTGGAACGAAAACTCACGTTAAGGGATTTTGGTCATGAGATTATCAAAAAGGATCTTCACC
TAGATCCTTTTAAATTAAAAATGAAGTTTTAAATCAATCTAAAGTATATATGAGTAAACTTGGTCTGACA
GTTACCAATGCTTAATCAGTGAGGCACCTATCTCAGCGATCTGTCTATTTCGTTCATCCATAGTTGCCTG
ACTCCCCGTCGTGTAGATAACTACGATACGGGAGGGCTTACCATCTGGCCCCAGTGCTGCAATGATACCG
CGAGACCCACGCTCACCGGCTCCAGATTTATCAGCAATAAACCAGCCAGCCGGAAGGGCCGAGCGCAGAA
GTGGTCCTGCAACTTTATCCGCCTCCATCCAGTCTATTAATTGTTGCCGGGAAGCTAGAGTAAGTAGTTC
GCCAGTTAATAGTTTGCGCAACGTTGTTGCCATTGCTGCAGGCATCGTGGTGTCACGCTCGTCGTTTGGT
ATGGCTTCATTCAGCTCCGGTTCCCAACGATCAAGGCGAGTTACATGATCCCCCATGTTGTGCAAAAAAG
CGGTTAGCTCCTTCGGTCCTCCGATCGTTGTCAGAAGTAAGTTGGCCGCAGTGTTATCACTCATGGTTAT
GGCAGCACTGCATAATTCTCTTACTGTCATGCCATCCGTAAGATGCTTTTCTGTGACTGGTGAGTACTCA
ACCAAGTCATTCTGAGAATAGTGTATGCGGCGACCGAGTTGCTCTTGCCCGGCGTCAATACGGGATAATA
CCGCGCCACATAGCAGAACTTTAAAAGTGCTCATCATTGGAAAACGTTCTTCGGGGCGAAAACTCTCAAG
GATCTTACCGCTGTTGAGATCCAGTTCGATGTAACCCACTCGTGCACCCAACTGATCTTCAGCATCTTTT
ACTTTCACCAGCGTTTCTGGGTGAGCAAAAACAGGAAGGCAAAATGCCGCAAAAAAGGGAATAAGGGCGA
CACGGAAATGTTGAATACTCATACTCTTCCTTTTTCAATATTATTGAAGCATTTATCAGGGTTATTGTCT
CATGAGCGGATACATATTTGAATGTATTTAGAAAAATAAACAAATAGGGGTTCCGCGCACATTTCCCCGA
AAAGTGCCACCTAAATTGTAAGCGTTAATATTTTGTTAAAATTCGCGTTAAATTTTTGTTAAATCAGCTC
ATTTTTTAACCAATAGGCCGAAATCGGCAAAATCCCTTATAAATCAAAAGAATAGACCGAGATAGGGT
[37 nt withheld, positions 2169-2205]
AAAGAACGTGGACTCCAACGTCAAAGG
[49 nt withheld, positions 2233-2281]
T
[91 nt withheld, positions 2283-2373]
G
[124 nt withheld, positions 2375-2498]
CCCATTCGCCAATCCGGATATAGTTCCTCCTTTCAGCAAAAAACCCCTCAAGACCCGTTTAGAGGCCCCA
AGGGGTTATGCTAGTTATTGCTCAGCGGTGGCAGCAGCCAACTCAGCTTCCTTTCGGGCTTTGTTAGCAG
CCGGATCTCAGTGGTGGTGGTGGTGGTGCTCGAGCAAAGTGTCAACAATTTCATCAAACCGCTGCTGAAT
GTAGTCCCTAGATTGTAGCAGTTTTTCTTGTTCGTCCGTCGTTAAGTCTAAAGTTGTCTCAGCCAGCACC
CCGTCACGCCCGATAATGGCCGGATAACTCAGGTACATACCCATATCGTCACGACGATTACTCACCACCA
ATTCGGCATGCGCGTCGGCCATCACCGCTTTGGCAATTCGGATCGCGCTGGTCGCTACACCATACGAAGT
GTAGCCCTTCCCGTTTAAGACGGTGAAGCCACCTTTCCGAGCCTCTTCTTCAATAGCAGCCAGATCGATA
TCACCGGCATCCGCCAAGGTTACGATAGGTTGCCCCATGACCCGGACAGTACTCCAGGCTACAAACTGGC
TATTGCCGTGCTCCCCCAAGTTGTAGCCCGAAACAGAGCGAGGATCCAGGTCAAAGGCTTCACCTACAGC
TCTTTGCATCCTGGCAGTATCGAGCAGTGTCCCGGTACCAATCACCTTGTGGGCGGGAAAGCCTGTCACG
TGTTGAAAAAGTGCAGTGATAACATCCACCGGATTGGAAATGACCACAAGCACGCCATGAAAGCCACTTT
CTTTTAGATTGGTTCCCACACTCTGGACCATGGAGGATGTGAATTTTAATTCAGCAAATCTATCCCCGGT
GGGATTATCTTGCTGAAGTTTAATGTTTCCTAAAGTGGAAATCACAACGTCGGCATCAGCCAAAGCCGCC
CAATCATTGATAACAATATTCCCATGCGCTTCCAGATTCGCCATGGCATCCTGAAAATCAATCTGATCTG
CTTTCACTTTGGCCTCGTTCGCATCAATAAACACATAATCGTCTGCAACCCCTTGCGCAATTAAGCCGTG
GGCAACGGCTGCGCCTACGTTGCCAAGGCCAATAATGCCAATTTTTCGTGCCATATGTATATCTCCTTCT
TAAAGTTAAACAAAATTATTTCTAGAGGGGAATTGTTATCCGCTCACAATTCCCCTATAGTGAGTCGTAT
TAATTTCGCGGGATCGAGATCTCGATCCTCTACGCCGGACGCATCGTGGCCGGCATCACCGGCGCCACAG
GTGCGGTTGCTGGCGCCTATATCGCCGACATCACCGATGGGGAAGATCGGGCTCGCCACTTCGGGCTCAT
GAGCGCTTGTTTCGGCGTGGGTATGGTGGCAGGCCCCGTGGCCGGGGGACTGTTGGGCGCCATCTCCTTG
CATGCACCATTCCTTGCGGCGGCGGTGCTCAACGGCCTCAACCTACTACTGGGCTGCTTCCTAATGCAGG
AGTCGCATAAGGGAGAGCGTCGAGATCCCGGACACCATCGAATGGCGCAAAACCTTTCGCGGTATGGCAT
GATAGCGCCCGGAAGAGAGTCAATTCAGGGTGGTGAATGTGAAACCAGTAACGTTATACGATGTCGCAGA
GTATGCCGGTGTCTCTTATCAGACCGTTTCCCGCGTGGTGAACCAGGCCAGCCACGTTTCTGCGAAAACG
CGGGAAAAAGTGGAAGCGGCGATGGCGGAGCTGAATTACATTCCCAACCGCGTGGCACAACAACTGGCGG
GCAAACAGTCGTTGCTGATTGGCGTTGCCACCTCCAGTCTGGCCCTGCACGCGCCGTCGCAAATTGTCGC
GGCGATTAAATCTCGCGCCGATCAACTGGGTGCCAGCGTGGTGGTGTCGATGGTAGAACGAAGCGGCGTC
GAAGCCTGTAAAGCGGCGGTGCACAATCTTCTCGCGCAACGCGTCAGTGGGCTGATCATTAACTATCCGC
TGGATGACCAGGATGCCATTGCTGTGGAAGCTGCCTGCACTAATGTTCCGGCGTTATTTCTTGATGTCTC
TGACCAGACACCCATCAACAGTATTATTTTCTCCCATGAAGACGGTACGCGACTGGGCGTGGAGCATCTG
GTCGCATTGGGTCACCAGCAAATCGCGCTGTTAGCGGGCCCATTAAGTTCTGTCTCGGCGCGTCTGCGTC
TGGCTGGCTGGCATAAATATCTCACTCGCAATCAAATTCAGCCGATAGCGGAACGGGAAGGCGACTGGAG
TGCCATGTCCGGTTTTCAACAAACCATGCAAATGCTGAATGAGGGCATCGTTCCCACTGCGATGCTGGTT
GCCAACGATCAGATGGCGCTGGGCGCAATGCGCGCCATTACCGAGTCCGGGCTGCGCGTTGGTGCGGATA
TCTCGGTAGTGGGATACGACGATACCGAAGACAGCTCATGTTATATCCCGCCGTTAACCACCATCAAACA
GGATTTTCGCCTGCTGGGGCAAACCAGCGTGGACCGCTTGCTGCAACTCTCTCAGGGCCAGGCGGTGAAG
GGCAATCAGCTGTTGCCCGTCTCACTGGTGAAAAGAAAAACCACCCTGGCGCCCAATACGCAAACCGCCT
CTCCCCGCGCGTTGGCCGATTCATTAATGCAGCTGGCACGACAGGTTTCCCGACTGGAAAGCGGGCAGTG
AGCGCAACGCAATTAATGTAAGTTAGCTCACTCATTAGGCACCGGGATCTCGACCGATGCCCTTGAGAGC
CTTCAACCCAGTCAGCTCCTTCCGGTGGGCGCGGGGCATGACTATCGTCGCCGCACTTATGACTGTCTTC
TTTATCATGCAACTCGTAGGACAGGTGCCGGCAGCGCTCTGGGTCATTTTCGGCGAGGACCGCTTTCGCT
GGAGCGCGACGATGATCGGCCTGTCGCTTGCGGTATTCGGAATCTTGCACGCCCTCGCTCAAGCCTTCGT
CACTGGTCCCGCCACCAAACGTTTCGGCGAGAAGCAGGCCATTATCGCCGGCATGGCGGCCCCACGGGTG
CGCATGATCGTGCTCCTGTCGTTGAGGACCCGGCTAGGCTGGCGGGGTTGCCTTACTGGTTAGCAGAATG
AATCACCGATACGCGAGCGAACGTGAAGCGACTGCTGCTGCAAAACGTCTGCGACCTGAGCAACAACATG
AATGGTCTTCGGTTTCCGTGTTTCGTAAAGTCTGGAAACGCGGAAGTCAGCGCCCTGCACCATTATGTTC
CGGATCTGCATCGCAGGATGCTGCTGGCTACCCTGTGGAACACCTACATCTGTATTAACGAAGCGCTGGC
ATTGACCCTGAGTGATTTTTCTCTGGTCCCGCCGCATCCATACCGCCAGTTGTTTACCCTCACAACGTTC
CAGTAACCGGGCATGTTCATCATCAGTAACCCGTATCGTGAGCATCCTCTCTCGTTTCATCGGTATCATT
ACCCCCATGAACAGAAATCCCCCTTACACGGAGGCATCAGTGACCAAACAGGAAAAAACCGCCCTTAACA
TGGCCCGCTTTATCAGAAGCCAGACATTAACGCTTCTGGAGAAACTCAACGAGCTGGACGCGGATGAACA
GGCAGACATCTGTGAATCGCTTCACGACCACGCTGATGAGCTTTACCGCAGCTGCCTCGCGCGTTTCGGT
GATGACGGTGAAAACCTCTGACACATGCAGCTCCCGGAGACGGTCACAGCTTGTCTGTAAGCGGATGCCG
GGAGCAGACAAGCCCGTCAGGGCGCGTCAGCGGGTGTTGGCGGGTGTCGGGGCGCAGCCATGACCCAGTC
ACGTAGCGATAGCGG
